>Addgene plasmid #72382 | pJK693 | depositor full sequence | sequence record 134008 | pJK693 sequence 6548 bps
TGGCGAATGGG
[124 nt withheld, positions 12-135]
C
[91 nt withheld, positions 137-227]
A
[49 nt withheld, positions 229-277]
CCTTTGACGTTGGAGTCCACGTTCTTT
[37 nt withheld, positions 305-341]
ACCCTATCTCGGTCTATTCTTTTGATTTATAAGGGATTTTGCCGATTTCGGCCTATTGGTTAAAAAATGA
GCTGATTTAACAAAAATTTAACGCGAATTTTAACAAAATATTAACGTTTACAATTTCAGGTGGCACTTTT
CGGGGAAATGTGCGCGGAACCCCTATTTGTTTATTTTTCTAAATACATTCAAATATGTATCCGCTCATGA
ATTAATTCTTAGAAAAACTCATCGAGCATCAAATGAAACTGCAATTTATTCATATCAGGATTATCAATAC
CATATTTTTGAAAAAGCCGTTTCTGTAATGAAGGAGAAAACTCACCGAGGCAGTTCCATAGGATGGCAAG
ATCCTGGTATCGGTCTGCGATTCCGACTCGTCCAACATCAATACAACCTATTAATTTCCCCTCGTCAAAA
ATAAGGTTATCAAGTGAGAAATCACCATGAGTGACGACTGAATCCGGTGAGAATGGCAAAAGTTTATGCA
TTTCTTTCCAGACTTGTTCAACAGGCCAGCCATTACGCTCGTCATCAAAATCACTCGCATCAACCAAACC
GTTATTCATTCGTGATTGCGCCTGAGCGAGACGAAATACGCGATCGCTGTTAAAAGGACAATTACAAACA
GGAATCGAATGCAACCGGCGCAGGAACACTGCCAGCGCATCAACAATATTTTCACCTGAATCAGGATATT
CTTCTAATACCTGGAATGCTGTTTTCCCGGGGATCGCAGTGGTGAGTAACCATGCATCATCAGGAGTACG
GATAAAATGCTTGATGGTCGGAAGAGGCATAAATTCCGTCAGCCAGTTTAGTCTGACCATCTCATCTGTA
ACATCATTGGCAACGCTACCTTTGCCATGTTTCAGAAACAACTCTGGCGCATCGGGCTTCCCATACAATC
GATAGATTGTCGCACCTGATTGCCCGACATTATCGCGAGCCCATTTATACCCATATAAATCAGCATCCAT
GTTGGAATTTAATCGCGGCCTAGAGCAAGACGTTTCCCGTTGAATATGGCTCATAACACCCCTTGTATTA
CTGTTTATGTAAGCAGACAGTTTTATTGTTCATGACCAAAATCCCTTAACGTGAGTTTTCGTTCCACTGA
GCGTCAGACCCCGTAGAAAAGATCAAAGGATCTTCTTGAGATCCTTTTTTTCTGCGCGTAATCTGCTGCT
TGCAAACAAAAAAACCACCGCTACCAGCGGTGGTTTGTTTGCCGGATCAAGAGCTACCAACTCTTTTTCC
GAAGGTAACTGGCTTCAGCAGAGCGCAGATACCAAATACTGTCCTTCTAGTGTAGCCGTAGTTAGGCCAC
CACTTCAAGAACTCTGTAGCACCGCCTACATACCTCGCTCTGCTAATCCTGTTACCAGTGGCTGCTGCCA
GTGGCGATAAGTCGTGTCTTACCGGGTTGGACTCAAGACGATAGTTACCGGATAAGGCGCAGCGGTCGGG
CTGAACGGGGGGTTCGTGCACACAGCCCAGCTTGGAGCGAACGACCTACACCGAACTGAGATACCTACAG
CGTGAGCTATGAGAAAGCGCCACGCTTCCCGAAGGGAGAAAGGCGGACAGGTATCCGGTAAGCGGCAGGG
TCGGAACAGGAGAGCGCACGAGGGAGCTTCCAGGGGGAAACGCCTGGTATCTTTATAGTCCTGTCGGGTT
TCGCCACCTCTGACTTGAGCGTCGATTTTTGTGATGCTCGTCAGGGGGGCGGAGCCTATGGAAAAACGCC
AGCAACGCGGCCTTTTTACGGTTCCTGGCCTTTTGCTGGCCTTTTGCTCACATGTTCTTTCCTGCGTTAT
CCCCTGATTCTGTGGATAACCGTATTACCGCCTTTGAGTGAGCTGATACCGCTCGCCGCAGCCGAACGAC
CGAGCGCAGCGAGTCAGTGAGCGAGGAAGCGGAAGAGCGCCTGATGCGGTATTTTCTCCTTACGCATCTG
TGCGGTATTTCACACCGCATATATGGTGCACTCTCAGTACAATCTGCTCTGATGCCGCATAGTTAAGCCA
GTATACACTCCGCTATCGCTACGTGACTGGGTCATGGCTGCGCCCCGACACCCGCCAACACCCGCTGACG
CGCCCTGACGGGCTTGTCTGCTCCCGGCATCCGCTTACAGACAAGCTGTGACCGTCTCCGGGAGCTGCAT
GTGTCAGAGGTTTTCACCGTCATCACCGAAACGCGCGAGGCAGCTGCGGTAAAGCTCATCAGCGTGGTCG
TGAAGCGATTCACAGATGTCTGCCTGTTCATCCGCGTCCAGCTCGTTGAGTTTCTCCAGAAGCGTTAATG
TCTGGCTTCTGATAAAGCGGGCCATGTTAAGGGCGGTTTTTTCCTGTTTGGTCACTGATGCCTCCGTGTA
AGGGGGATTTCTGTTCATGGGGGTAATGATACCGATGAAACGAGAGAGGATGCTCACGATACGGGTTACT
GATGATGAACATGCCCGGTTACTGGAACGTTGTGAGGGTAAACAACTGGCGGTATGGATGCGGCGGGACC
AGAGAAAAATCACTCAGGGTCAATGCCAGCGCTTCGTTAATACAGATGTAGGTGTTCCACAGGGTAGCCA
GCAGCATCCTGCGATGCAGATCCGGAACATAATGGTGCAGGGCGCTGACTTCCGCGTTTCCAGACTTTAC
GAAACACGGAAACCGAAGACCATTCATGTTGTTGCTCAGGTCGCAGACGTTTTGCAGCAGCAGTCGCTTC
ACGTTCGCTCGCGTATCGGTGATTCATTCTGCTAACCAGTAAGGCAACCCCGCCAGCCTAGCCGGGTCCT
CAACGACAGGAGCACGATCATGCGCACCCGTGGGGCCGCCATGCCGGCGATAATGGCCTGCTTCTCGCCG
AAACGTTTGGTGGCGGGACCAGTGACGAAGGCTTGAGCGAGGGCGTGCAAGATTCCGAATACCGCAAGCG
ACAGGCCGATCATCGTCGCGCTCCAGCGAAAGCGGTCCTCGCCGAAAATGACCCAGAGCGCTGCCGGCAC
CTGTCCTACGAGTTGCATGATAAAGAAGACAGTCATAAGTGCGGCGACGATAGTCATGCCCCGCGCCCAC
CGGAAGGAGCTGACTGGGTTGAAGGCTCTCAAGGGCATCGGTCGAGATCCCGGTGCCTAATGAGTGAGCT
AACTTACATTAATTGCGTTGCGCTCACTGCCCGCTTTCCAGTCGGGAAACCTGTCGTGCCAGCTGCATTA
ATGAATCGGCCAACGCGCGGGGAGAGGCGGTTTGCGTATTGGGCGCCAGGGTGGTTTTTCTTTTCACCAG
TGAGACGGGCAACAGCTGATTGCCCTTCACCGCCTGGCCCTGAGAGAGTTGCAGCAAGCGGTCCACGCTG
GTTTGCCCCAGCAGGCGAAAATCCTGTTTGATGGTGGTTAACGGCGGGATATAACATGAGCTGTCTTCGG
TATCGTCGTATCCCACTACCGAGATATCCGCACCAACGCGCAGCCCGGACTCGGTAATGGCGCGCATTGC
GCCCAGCGCCATCTGATCGTTGGCAACCAGCATCGCAGTGGGAACGATGCCCTCATTCAGCATTTGCATG
GTTTGTTGAAAACCGGACATGGCACTCCAGTCGCCTTCCCGTTCCGCTATCGGCTGAATTTGATTGCGAG
TGAGATATTTATGCCAGCCAGCCAGACGCAGACGCGCCGAGACAGAACTTAATGGGCCCGCTAACAGCGC
GATTTGCTGGTGACCCAATGCGACCAGATGCTCCACGCCCAGTCGCGTACCGTCTTCATGGGAGAAAATA
ATACTGTTGATGGGTGTCTGGTCAGAGACATCAAGAAATAACGCCGGAACATTAGTGCAGGCAGCTTCCA
CAGCAATGGCATCCTGGTCATCCAGCGGATAGTTAATGATCAGCCCACTGACGCGTTGCGCGAGAAGATT
GTGCACCGCCGCTTTACAGGCTTCGACGCCGCTTCGTTCTACCATCGACACCACCACGCTGGCACCCAGT
TGATCGGCGCGAGATTTAATCGCCGCGACAATTTGCGACGGCGCGTGCAGGGCCAGACTGGAGGTGGCAA
CGCCAATCAGCAACGACTGTTTGCCCGCCAGTTGTTGTGCCACGCGGTTGGGAATGTAATTCAGCTCCGC
CATCGCCGCTTCCACTTTTTCCCGCGTTTTCGCAGAAACGTGGCTGGCCTGGTTCACCACGCGGGAAACG
GTCTGATAAGAGACACCGGCATACTCTGCGACATCGTATAACGTTACTGGTTTCACATTCACCACCCTGA
ATTGACTCTCTTCCGGGCGCTATCATGCCATACCGCGAAAGGTTTTGCGCCATTCGATGGTGTCCGGGAT
CTCGACGCTCTCCCTTATGCGACTCCTGCATTAGGAAGCAGCCCAGTAGTAGGTTGAGGCCGTTGAGCAC
CGCCGCCGCAAGGAATGGTGCATGCAAGGAGATGGCGCCCAACAGTCCCCCGGCCACGGGGCCTGCCACC
ATACCCACGCCGAAACAAGCGCTCATGAGCCCGAAGTGGCGAGCCCGATCTTCCCCATCGGTGATGTCGG
CGATATAGGCGCCAGCAACCGCACCTGTGGCGCCGGTGATGCCGGCCACGATGCGTCCGGCGTAGAGGAT
CGAGATCTCGATCCCGCGAAATTAATACGACTCACTATAGGGGAATTGTGAGCGGATAACAATTCCCCTC
TAGAAATAATTTTGTTTAACTTTAAGAAGGAGATATACCATGGGCAGCAGCCATCATCATCATCATCACA
GCAGCGGCCTGGTGCCGCGCGGCAGCCATATGAAATTACCGATTTATCTCGACTACTCCGCAACCACGCC
GGTGGACCCGCGTGTTGCCGAGAAAATGATGCAGTTTATGACGATGGACGGAACCTTTGGTAACCCGGCC
TCCCGTTCTCACCGTTTCGGCTGGCAGGCTGAAGAAGCGGTAGATATCGCCCGTAATCAGATTGCCGATC
TGGTCGGCGCTGATCCGCGTGAAATCGTCTTTACCTCTGGTGCAACCGAATCTGACAACCTGGCGATCAA
AGGTGCAGCCAACTTTTATCAGAAAAAAGGCAAGCACATCATCACCAGCAAAACCGAACACAAAGCGGTA
CTGGATACCTGCCGTCAGCTGGAGCGCGAAGGTTTTGAAGTCACCTACCTGGCACCGCAGCGTAACGGCA
TTATCGACCTGAAAGAACTTGAAGCAGCGATGCGTGACGACACCATCCTCGTGTCCATCATGCACGTAAA
TAACGAAATCGGCGTGGTGCAGGATATCGCGGCTATCGGCGAAATGTGCCGTGCTCGTGGCATTATCTAT
CACGTTGATGCAACCCAGAGCGTGGGTAAACTGCCTATCGACCTGAGCCAGTTGAAAGTTGACCTGATGT
CTTTCTCCGGTCACAAAATCTATGGCCCGAAAGGTATCGGTGCGCTGTATGTACGTCGTAAACCGCGCGT
ACGCATCGAAGCGCAAATGCACGGCGGCGGTCACGAGCGCGGTATGCGTTCCGGCACTCTGCCTGTTCAC
CAGATCGTCGGAATGGGCGAGGCCTATCGCATCACAAAAGAAGAGATGGCGACCGAGATGGAACGTCTGC
GCGGCCTGCGTAACCGTCTGTGGAACGGCATCAAAGATATCGAAGAAGTTTACCTGAACGGTGACCTGGA
ACACGGTGCGCCGAACATTCTCAACGTCAGCTTCAACTACGTTGAAGGTGAGTCGCTGATTATGGCGCTG
AAAGACCTCGCAGTTTCTTCAGGTTCCGCCTGTACGTCAGCAAGCCTCGAACCGTCCTACGTGCTGCGCG
CGCTGGGGCTGAACGACGAGCTGGCACATAGCTCTATCCGTTTCTCTTTAGGTCGTTTTACTACTGAAGA
AGAGATCGACTACACCATCGAGTTAGTTCGTAAATCCATCGGTCGTCTGCGTGACCTTTCTCCGCTGTGG
GAAATGTACAAGCAGGGCGTGGATCTGAACAGCATCGAATGGGCTCATCATTAAGGATCCGAATTCGAGC
TCCGTCGACAAGCTTGCGGCCGCACTCGAGCACCACCACCACCACCACTGAGATCCGGCTGCTAACAAAG
CCCGAAAGGAAGCTGAGTTGGCTGCTGCCACCGCTGAGCAATAACTAGCATAACCCCTTGGGGCCTCTAA
ACGGGTCTTGAGGGGTTTTTTGCTGAAAGGAGGAACTATATCCGGAT
Features (pLannotate 1.2.2; 21 found; start..end, strand, type, name):
     12..467     +  rep_origin     f1 ori (sequence partly withheld): f1 bacteriophage origin of replication; arrow indicates direction of (+) strand synthesis
    494..551     +  promoter       AmpR promoter (fragment): bla
    560..1375    -  CDS            KanR: aminoglycoside phosphotransferase; aph(3')-Ia; confers resistance to kanamycin in bacteria or G418 (Geneticin®) in eukaryotes
   1497..2085    +  rep_origin     ori: high-copy-number ColE1/pMB1/pBR322/pUC origin of replication
   2271..2413    -  misc_feature   bom: basis of mobility region from pBR322
   2515..2706    -  CDS            rop: Rop protein, which maintains plasmids at low copy number; rop
   2723..3103    +  CDS            YPB1_ECOLX: Protein predicted: Swiss-Prot protein existence level 4. From Escherichia coli.
   3175..3466    -  CDS            TcR (fragment): tetracycline efflux protein; tet; confers resistance to tetracycline
   3481..3502    -  protein_bind   CAP binding site: CAP binding activates transcription in the presence of cAMP. E. coli catabolite activator protein
   3515..4597    -  CDS            lacI: lac repressor; lacI; The lac repressor binds to the lac operator to inhibit transcription in E. coli. This inhibition can be relieved by adding lactose or isopropyl-β-D-thiogalactopyranoside (IPTG).
   4598..4675    -  promoter       lacI promoter: lacI
   4683..4962    -  CDS            TcR (fragment): tetracycline efflux protein; tet; confers resistance to tetracycline
   4984..5002    +  promoter       T7 promoter: promoter for bacteriophage T7 RNA polymerase
   5003..5027    +  protein_bind   lac operator: The lac repressor binds to the lac operator to inhibit transcription in E. coli. This inhibition can be relieved by adding lactose or isopropyl-β-D-thiogalactopyranoside (IPTG). lac repressor encoded by lacI
   5042..5064    +  RBS            RBS: efficient ribosome binding site from bacteriophage T7 gene 10 (Olins and Rangwala, 1989)
   5083..5099    +  CDS            capTEV™ (fragment): composite tag for in vivo biotinylation, TEV protease cleavage, and 6xHis tagging
   5110..5127    +  CDS            thrombin site: thrombin recognition and cleavage site
   5131..6342    +  CDS            iscS: ISCS_ECO57 - Experimental evidence at protein level: Swiss-Prot protein existence level 1. Master enzyme that delivers sulfur to a number of partners involved in Fe-S cluster assembly, tRNA modification or cofactor biosynthesis (biotin, thiamine, molybdopterin). Catalyzes the removal of elemental sulfur and selenium atoms from cysteine and selenocysteine to produce alanine, then delivers the sulfur to an acceptor protein such as CyaY, IscU, IscX, MoaD/MoeB, ThiI, or TusA. Transfers sulfur to acceptor proteins via a transpersulfidation reaction; the flexibility of the persulfide sulfur-carrying
   6392..6409    +  CDS            9xHis (fragment): 9xHis affinity tag
   6419..6468    +  CDS            SET1 (fragment): solubility-enhancement tag derived from T7 phage gene 10B
   6476..6523    +  terminator     T7 terminator: transcription terminator for bacteriophage T7 RNA polymerase
