[The description below was written by a language model from this plasmid's Addgene catalogue record and pLannotate feature annotations shown in this document.]
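Description:
pJK693 is a bacterial expression plasmid built on the pET28a backbone for producing a mutant form of the Escherichia coli cysteine desulfurase IscS. It totals 6,548 bp and is selected with kanamycin through the aph(3')-Ia (KanR) gene. It replicates from a ColE1/pMB1-type origin accompanied by the bom region and the rop gene. The catalogue entry lists it as high copy, although rop normally moderates copy number in pBR322-derived backbones. An f1 phage origin is also present. The short TcR and AmpR promoter fragments in the annotation appear to be backbone remnants rather than functional markers.

The insert is the iscS coding sequence from E. coli K-12 MG1655, carrying an alanine-260 to threonine substitution and cloned between NdeI and BamHI, both of which are retained. Expression is driven by a T7 promoter followed by a lac operator and the T7 gene 10 ribosome binding site, and it ends at the T7 terminator. The plasmid-encoded lacI repressor keeps transcription off until IPTG is added, and a host supplying T7 RNA polymerase is required. The backbone adds an N-terminal His6 tag, which the automated annotation picks up as a partial tag match, followed by a thrombin cleavage site. This allows metal-affinity purification and optional removal of the tag. A His-tag fragment annotated downstream of the insert is the vector's C-terminal tag sequence. The record lists only an N-terminal tag, so this downstream sequence is presumably not translated.

IscS is a PLP-dependent enzyme that removes sulfur from cysteine and passes it to partner proteins involved in Fe-S cluster assembly, tRNA modification and cofactor biosynthesis. The plasmid is used to produce recombinant H6EcIscS-A260T. The record does not state the rationale for the A260T mutation.
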