Addgene plasmid #72382: pJK693
Purpose: Produces Escherichia coli cysteine desulfurase IscS with Ala260>Thr mutation, N-terminal His6-tag (H6EcIscS-A260T)
Depositing lab: T. J. Kappock. Depositing organization: Purdue University.
Backbone
  Vector backbone: pET28a
  Backbone size w/o insert (bp): 5369
  Total vector size (bp): 6548
  Vector type: Bacterial Expression
Growth in bacteria
  Bacterial resistance: Kanamycin, 50 μg/mL
  Growth temperature: 37°C
  Growth strain: DH5alpha
  Copy number: High Copy
Gene/Insert
  Gene/Insert name: cysteine desulfurase (tRNA sulfurtransferase), PLP-dependent
  Species: Escherichia coli str. K-12 substr. MG1655
  Mutation: Mutated alanine-260 to threonine
  GenBank ID: YP_026169.1 AAT48142.1
  Entrez Gene: iscS (a.k.a. b2530, ECK2527, JW2514, nuvC, yfhO, yzzO)
  Promoter: T7
  Tag / fusion protein: His6 (N terminal on backbone)
  Cloning method: Restriction Enzyme; 5′ cloning site NdeI (not destroyed); 3′ cloning site BamHI (not destroyed)
  Sequencing primers: 5′ T7 promoter; 3′ T7 terminator
Terms and licenses: Academic/Nonprofit Terms; Industry Terms: Not Available to Industry
How to cite: pJK693 was a gift from T. J. Kappock (Addgene plasmid # 72382 ; http://n2t.net/addgene:72382 ; RRID:Addgene_72382)
