>Addgene plasmid #72382 | pJK693 | addgene partial sequence | sequence record 139390 | T7 5'-TAATACGACTCACTATAGGG-3'
TTTTGTTTAACTTTAAGAAGGAGATATACCATGGGCAGCAGCCATCATCATCATCATCACAGCAGCGGCC
TGGTGCCGCGCGGCAGCCATATGAAATTACCGATTTATCTCGACTACTCCGCAACCACGCCGGTGGACCC
GCGTGTTGCCGAGAAAATGATGCAGTTTATGACGATGGACGGAACCTTTGGTAACCCGGCCTCCCGTTCT
CACCGTTTCGGCTGGCAGGCTGAAGAAGCGGTAGATATCGCCCGTAATCAGATTGCCGATCTGGTCGGCG
CTGATCCGCGTGAAATCGTCTTTACCTCTGGTGCAACCGAATCTGACAACCTGGCGATCAAAGGTGCAGC
CAACTTTTATCAGAAAAAAGGCAAGCACATCATCACCAGCAAAACCGAACACAAAGCGGTACTGGATACC
TGCCGTCAGCTGGAGCGCGAAGGTTTTGAAGTCACCTACCTGGCACCGCAGCGTAACGGCATTATCGACC
TGAAAGAACTTGAAGCAGCGATGCGTGACGACACCATCCTCGTGTCCATCATGCACGTAAATAACGAAAT
CGGCGTGGTGCAGGATATCGCGGCTATCGGCGAAATGTGCCGTGCTCGTGGCATTATCTATCACGTTGAT
GCAACCCAGAGCGTGGGTAAACTGCCTATCGACCTGAGCCAGTTGAAAGTTGACCTGATGTCTTTCTCCG
GTCACAAAATCTATGGCCCGAAAGGTATCGGTGCGCTGTATGTACGTCGTAAACCGCGCGTACGCATCGA
AGCGCAAATGCACGGCGGCGGTCACGAGCGCGGTATGCGTTCCGGCACTCTGCCTGTTCACCAGATCGTC
GGAATGGGCGAGGCCTATCGCATCACAAAAGAAGAGATGGCGACCGAGATGGAACGTCTGCGCGGCCTGC
GTAACCGTCTGTGGAACGGCATCAAAGATATCGAAGAAGTTTACCTGAACGGTGACCTGGAACACGGTGC
GCCGAACATTCTCAACGTCAGCTTCAACTACGTTGAAGGTGAGTC
