>Addgene plasmid #72382 | pJK693 | addgene partial sequence | sequence record 139391 | T7term 5'-GCTAGTTATTGCTCAGCGG-3'
TTTCGGGCTTTGTTAGCAGCCGGATCTCAGTGGTGGTGGTGGTGGTGCTCGAGTGCGGCCGCAAGCTTGT
CGACGGAGCTCGAATTCGGATCCTTAATGATGAGCCCATTCGATGCTGTTCAGATCCACGCCCTGCTTGT
ACATTTCCCACAGCGGAGAAAGGTCACGCAGACGACCGATGGATTTACGAACTAACTCGATGGTGTAGTC
GATCTCTTCTTCAGTAGTAAAACGACCTAAAGAGAAACGGATAGAGCTATGTGCCAGCTCGTCGTTCAGC
CCCAGCGCGCGCAGCACGTAGGACGGTTCGAGGCTTGCTGACGTACAGGCGGAACCTGAAGAAACTGCGA
GGTCTTTCAGCGCCATAATCAGCGACTCACCTTCAACGTAGTTGAAGCTGACGTTGAGAATGTTCGGCGC
ACCGTGTTCCAGGTCACCGTTCAGGTAAACTTCTTCGATATCTTTGATGCCGTTCCACAGACGGTTACGC
AGGCCGCGCAGACGTTCCATCTCGGTCGCCATCTCTTCTTTTGTGATGCGATAGGCCTCGCCCATTCCGA
CGATCTGGTGAACAGGCAGAGTGCCGGAACGCATACCGCGCTCGTGACCGCCGCCGTGCATTTGCGCTTC
GATGCGTACGCGCGGTTTACGACGTACATACAGCGCACCGATACCTTTCGGGCCATAGATTTTGTGACCG
GAGAAAGACATCAGGTCAACTTTCAACTGGCTCAGGTCGATAGGCAGTTTACCCACGCTCTGGGTTGCAT
CAACGTGATAGATAATGCCACGAGCACGGCACATTTCGCCGATAGCCGCGATATCCTGCACCACGCCGAT
TTCGTTATTTACGTGCATGATGGACACGAGGATGGTGTCGTCACGCATCGCTGCTTCAAGTTCTTTCAGG
TCGATAATGCCGTTACGCTGCGGTGCCAGGTAGGTGACTTCAAAACCTTCGCGCTCCAGCTGACGGCAGG
TATCCAGTACCGCTTTGTGTTCGGTTTTGCTGGTGATGATGTGCTTGCCTTTTTTCTGA
